>Addgene plasmid #27194 | fox1 (a2bp1l)_L (OZ519) | addgene partial sequence | sequence record 33615 | 27197 with OK.61 (5' GGGTAGTACGATGACGGAACCTGTC 3')
ATTGTGCAAAGGCCCTGAGAAAAATCCAAGCCTTTGGCGGCCGCTGACTACAAAGACGATGATGACAAAT
CTAGACCCGGGGAGCGCCCCTTCCAGTGTCGCATTTGCATGCGGAACTTTTCGACCAGCACCCTGCTTAA
CCGCCATACCCGTACTCATACCGGTGAAAAACCGTTTCAGTGTCGGATCTGTATGCGAAATTTCTCCCAG
AGCCCCCACTTGAAGCGGCATCTACGTACGCACACCGGCGAGAAGCCATTCCAATGCCGAATATGCATGC
GCAACTTCAGTGACCCCAGCAACCTGCGGCGCCACCTAAAAACCCACCTGAGGGGATCCTCTGCACAGTA
GTAACTAGAGACTAGAAAAAGGCCGACAAGTCCCGCTCCGCTGAAGATCCTGGCGTAATAGCGAAGAGGC
CCGCACCGATCGCCCTTCCCAACAGTTGCGCAGCCTGAATGGCGAATGGG
[124 nt withheld, positions 471-594]
C
[91 nt withheld, positions 596-686]
A
[49 nt withheld, positions 688-736]
CCTTTGACGTTGGAGTCCACGTTCTTT
[37 nt withheld, positions 764-800]
ACCCTATCTCGGTCTATTCTTTTGATTTATAAGGGATTTTGCCGAATTTCGGCCTATTGGTTAAAAAAAT
GAGCTGATTTTAACAAAAA
