[The description below was written by a language model from this plasmid's Addgene catalogue record.]
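Description:
fox1 (a2bp1l)_L (OZ519) is a low-copy bacterial plasmid built on the 5.5 kb MG414 backbone and selected with kanamycin. It carries a roughly 270 bp insert encoding an engineered zinc finger array, placed between XbaI and BamHI sites that both remain intact, so the array can be excised and moved into other vectors. The record notes that it must be maintained in a host carrying the lacIq allele of the lac repressor. This suggests the insert is under lac-regulated control, although the promoter and origin of replication are not stated. No feature table is provided, so other backbone elements cannot be described.

The array is the "left" half of a prospective zinc finger nuclease pair aimed at the zebrafish gene rbfox1l (also called fox1 or a2bp1l). The plasmid contains no sequence from that gene, only the coding region for the DNA-binding fingers that recognise a nine-base-pair half-site within it. The array comes from an open-source, selection-based zinc finger engineering effort. It gave about seven-fold activation on its half-site in a bacterial two-hybrid binding assay.

The plasmid has no nuclease domain and serves as a source of the array rather than as an expression vector for zebrafish. To make a working reagent, the insert must be subcloned into a ZFN expression vector that supplies a FokI cleavage domain. The resulting fusion is then used with the complementary right-half array (OZ520), so that the two FokI fusions dimerise at the target and cut it, introducing targeted mutations. The depositor states that this array had not yet been tested for nuclease activity at the intended locus.
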