Addgene plasmid #27194: fox1 (a2bp1l)_L (OZ519)
Depositing lab: Keith Joung. Depositing organization: Massachusetts General Hospital. Publication: Rapid "open-source" engineering of customized zinc-finger nucleases for highly efficient gene modification. Maeder ML, Thibodeau-Beganny S, Osiak A, Wright DA, Anthony RM, Eichtinger M, Jiang T, Foley JE, Winfrey RJ, Townsend JA, Unger-Wallace E, Sander JD, Muller-Lerch F, Fu F, Pearlberg J, Goebel C, Dassie JP, Pruett-Miller SM, Porteus MH, Sgroi DC, Iafrate AJ, Dobbs D, McCray PB, Cathomen T, Voytas DF, Joung JK. Mol Cell. 2008 Jul 25. 31(2):294-301. 10.1016/j.molcel.2008.06.016 PubMed 18657511.
Backbone
  Vector backbone: MG414
  Backbone size w/o insert (bp): 5493
  Vector type: Zebrafish Targeting
Growth in bacteria
  Bacterial resistance: Kanamycin, 50 μg/mL
  Growth temperature: 37°C
  Growth strain: XL1 Blue
  Growth instructions: Requires a bacterial strain such as XL1 Blue, that expresses the lacIq allele of lac repressor
  Copy number: Low Copy
Gene/Insert
  Gene/Insert name: Zinc finger array targeting fox1 (a2bp1l) (alt names: RNA binding protein, fox-1 homolog (C. elegans) 1-like; OZ519; rbfox1l)
  Species: D. rerio (zebrafish)
  Insert size (bp): 270
  GenBank ID: ENSDARG00000021184
  Entrez Gene: rbfox1l (a.k.a. Fox-1, a2bp1l, fox1l, hm:zeh0082)
  Cloning method: Restriction Enzyme; 5′ cloning site XbaI (not destroyed); 3′ cloning site BamHI (not destroyed)
  Sequencing primers: 5′ OK.61 GGGTAGTACGATGACGGAACCTGTC
Terms and licenses: Academic/Nonprofit Terms; Industry Terms: Not Available to Industry
Depositor comments: This plasmid encodes a zinc finger array targeting half of a target sequence in the zebrafish gene fox1 (a2bp1l) (see below). Please note that this plasmid does NOT contain the fox1 (a2bp1l) sequence. Users must order the complementary plasmid fox1 (a2bp1l)_R (OZ520) [Addgene plasmid 27195] in order to create a zinc finger nuclease (ZFN) pair to introduce targeted mutations into this specific zebrafish gene. Users will also need to clone the zinc finger (ZF) insert of this plasmid into a zinc finger nuclease (ZFN) vector to express a FOKI fusion product. Examples of possible ZFN expression vectors that can be used are: pST1374 (Addgene plasmid 13426), pMLM290 (Addgene plasmid 21872), pMLM292 (Addgene plasmid 21873), pMLM800 (Addgene plasmid 27202) and pMLM802 (Addgene plasmid 27203). This zinc finger array was tested for binding activity to the sequence 5'-GACGGAGTC-3' in a bacterial two hybrid assay, and resulted in 7.12 fold activation. However, this array has not yet been tested for activity as a zinc finger nuclease (i.e. for its ability to induce mutations at the intended locus). Scientists using this zinc finger array in a publication should notify and acknowledge NIH grant number R01 GM088040 in the publication. Other Articles: "Oligomerized pool engineering (OPEN): an 'open-source' protocol for making customized zinc-finger arrays." Maeder ML et al. (Nat Protoc. 2009 Sept 17. 4(10):1471-1501. Pubmed ID: 19798082 "Targeted mutagenesis in zebrafish using customized zinc-finger nucleases." Foley JE et al. (Nat Protoc. 2009 Dec 3. 4(12):1855-1867. Pubmed ID: 20010934
How to cite: fox1 (a2bp1l)_L (OZ519) was a gift from Keith Joung (Addgene plasmid # 27194 ; http://n2t.net/addgene:27194 ; RRID:Addgene_27194)
